Addgene plasmid #180421: pSL1-E2C
Purpose: Kan resistant plasmid derived from pBTK402, a broad-host-range plasmid previously shown to replicate in multiple species of bee gut bacteria. It encodes an E2 Crimson promoter.
Depositing lab: Nancy Moran. Depositing organization: University of Texas at Austin. Publication: Species divergence in gut-restricted bacteria of social bees. Li Y, Leonard SP, Powell JE, Moran NA. Proc Natl Acad Sci U S A. 2022 May 3;119(18):e2115013119. doi: 10.1073/pnas.2115013119. Epub 2022 Apr 25. PubMed 35467987.
Backbone
  Vector backbone: pBTK402
  Backbone manufacturer: Jeffrey Barrick (Addgene plasmid # 110598)
  Vector type: Bacterial Expression
Growth in bacteria
  Bacterial resistance: Kanamycin, 50 μg/mL
  Growth temperature: 37°C
  Growth strain: DH5alpha
  Copy number: Low Copy
Gene/Insert
  Gene/Insert name: E2 Crimson
Resource information
  A portion of this plasmid was derived from a plasmid made by: plasmid pSL1 was built by replacing the RFP dropout in pBTK402 (Addgene plasmid # 110598) with the E1010 Red Chromprotein gene from part BBa_E1010 from the iGem registry. plasmid pSL1-E2C replaces E1010 with E2-Crimson from plasmid pBTK570 (Addgene plasmid # 110615).
Terms and licenses: Academic/Nonprofit Terms; Industry Terms: Not Available to Industry
Depositor comments: Please note: Plasmid contains an 85bp discrepancy downstream of E2 Crimson at the BBa_B0015 Terminator compared to the depositor's provided sequence. This discrepancy is not known to affect plasmid function.
How to cite: pSL1-E2C was a gift from Nancy Moran (Addgene plasmid # 180421 ; http://n2t.net/addgene:180421 ; RRID:Addgene_180421)
