[The description below was written by a language model from this plasmid's Addgene catalogue record and pLannotate feature annotations shown in this document.]
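Description:
pSL1-E2C is a low-copy, broad-host-range bacterial expression plasmid of about 7.6 kb, built on pBTK402, a backbone previously shown to replicate in several species of bee gut bacteria. The feature table shows that this backbone is an RSF1010-type replicon. It carries the RSF1010 oriV together with the repA, repB and repC genes whose products that origin needs, which lets the plasmid replicate largely independently of host-specific factors across many Gram-negative species. An R1162-like antisense RNA, a regulatory element native to this replicon family, is also annotated. The plasmid also has the RSF1010 oriT and the mobB and mobC mobilization genes, so it can be transferred by conjugation when a helper conjugative system is present. This is useful for bacteria that are hard to transform directly. Selection is by kanamycin resistance, conferred by the aph(3')-Ia aminoglycoside phosphotransferase gene.

The payload is the coding sequence for E2-Crimson, a rapidly maturing, tetrameric far-red fluorescent protein derived from Discosoma. According to the record, the parent plasmid pSL1 was made by replacing the RFP dropout of pBTK402 with the E1010 red chromoprotein gene, and pSL1-E2C then swapped that gene for E2-Crimson taken from pBTK570. The catalogue purpose line refers to an "E2 Crimson promoter", but the annotation shows a reporter coding sequence, and the promoter driving it is neither annotated nor named. A BBa_B0015 terminator lies downstream of the reporter. The verified sequence differs there from the depositor's reference by 85 bp, which is not known to affect function. The plasmid appears suited to fluorescently tagging bee gut bacteria so that strains can be distinguished or tracked, although the record does not spell out the specific application.
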