Features (pLannotate 1.2.2; 10 found; start..end, strand, type, name):
    879..1289    -  CDS            mobB: MOBB2_ECOLX - Protein predicted: Swiss-Prot protein existence level 4. This protein is essential to promote the specific transfer of the plasmid in the presence of conjugative plasmids. From Escherichia coli.
   2118..2205    -  oriT           RSF1010 oriT: origin of transfer of the broad-host-range plasmid RSF1010 (Scholz et al., 1989)
   2236..2517    +  CDS            mobC: MOBC_ECOLX - Protein predicted: Swiss-Prot protein existence level 4. This protein is essential to promote the specific transfer of the plasmid in the presence of conjugative plasmids. From Escherichia coli.
   2547..2941    +  rep_origin     RSF1010 oriV: replication origin of the broad-host-range plasmid RSF1010; requires the RSF1010 RepA/B/C proteins for replication (Scholz et al., 1989)
   3478..4152    +  CDS            E2-Crimson: E2-Crimson is a basic (constitutively fluorescent) far red fluorescent protein published in 2009, derived from Discosoma sp.. It is reported to be a rapidly-maturing tetramer with low acid sensitivity.
   4332..5147    -  CDS            KanR: aminoglycoside phosphotransferase; aph(3')-Ia; confers resistance to kanamycin in bacteria or G418 (Geneticin®) in eukaryotes
   5322..6173    -  CDS            RSF1010 RepC (fragment): replication protein C of the broad-host-range plasmid RSF1010 (Scholz et al., 1989); repC
   6160..6999    -  CDS            RSF1010 RepA: replication protein A of the broad-host-range plasmid RSF1010 (Scholz et al., 1989); repA
   6991..7065    -  ncRNA          Plasmid R1162: Accession: RF00043 - R1162-like plasmid antisense RNA
   7510..879     -  CDS            RSF1010 RepB (across the origin): replication protein B of the broad-host-range plasmid RSF1010 (Scholz et al., 1989); repB
>Addgene plasmid #180421 | pSL1-E2C | addgene full sequence | sequence record 357219 | Addgene NGS Result
CAGACCCATGACCTTGCTGACGGTGCGCTCGATGTAATCCGCTTCGTGGCCGGGCTTGCGCTCTGCCAGC
GCTGGGCTGGCCTCGGCCATGGCCTTGCCGATTTCCTCGGCACTGCGGCCCCGGCTGGCCAGCTTCTGCG
CGGCGATAAAGTCGCACTTGCTGAGGTCATCACCGAAGCGCTTGACCAGCCCGGCCATCTCGCTGCGGTA
CTCGTCCAGCGCCGTGCGCCGGTGGCGGCTAAGCTGCCGCTCGGGCAGTTCGAGGCTGGCCAGCCTGCGG
GCCTTCTCCTGCTGCCGCTGGGCCTGCTCGATCTGCTGGCCAGCCTGCTGCACCAGCGCCGGGCCAGCGG
TGGCGGTCTTGCCCTTGGATTCACGCAGCAGCACCCACGGCTGATAACCGGCGCGGGTGGTGTGCTTGTC
CTTGCGGTTGGTGAAGCCCGCCAAGCGGCCATAGTGGCGGCTGTCGGCGCTGGCCGGGTCGGCGTCGTAC
TCGCTGGCCAGCGTCCGGGCAATCTGCCCCCGAAGTTCACCGCCTGCGGCGTCGGCCACCTTGACCCATG
CCTGATAGTTCTTCGGGCTGGTTTCCACTACCAGGGCAGGCTCCCGGCCCTCGGCTTTCATGTCATCCAG
GTCAAACTCGCTGAGGTCGTCCACCAGCACCAGACCATGCCGCTCCTGCTCGGCGGGCCTGATATACACG
TCATTGCCCTGGGCATTCATCCGCTTGAGCCATGGCGTGTTCTGGAGCACTTCGGCGGCTGACCATTCCC
GGTTCATCATCTGGCCGGTGGTGGCGTCCCTGACGCCGATATCGAAGCGCTCACAGCCCATGGCCTTGAG
CTGTCGGCCTATGGCCTGCAAAGTCCTGTCGTTCTTCATCGGGCCACCAAGCGCAGCCAGATCGAGCCGT
CCTCGGTTGTCAGTGGCGTCAGGTCGAGCAAGAGCAACGATGCGATCAGCAGCACCACCGTAGGCATCAT
GGAAGCCAGCATCACGGTTAGCCATAGCTTCCAGTGCCACCCCCGCGACGCGCTCCGGGCGCTCTGCGCG
GCGCTGCTCACCTCGGCGGCTACCTCCCGCAACTCTTTGGCCAGCTCCACCCATGCCGCCCCTGTCTGGC
GCTGGGCTTTCAGCCACTCCGCCGCCTGCGCCTCGCTGGCCTGCTGGGTCTGGCTCATGACCTGCCGGGC
TTCGTCGGCCAGTGTCGCCATGCTCTGGGCCAGCGGTTCGATCTGCTCCGCTAACTCGTTGATGCCTCTG
GATTTCTTCACTCTGTCGATTGCGTTCATGGTCTATTGCCTCCCGGTATTCCTGTAAGTCGATGATCTGG
GCGTTGGCGGTGTCGATGTTCAGGGCCACGTCTGCCCGGTCGGTGCGGATGCCCCGGCCTTCCATCTCCA
CCACGTTCGGCCCCAGGTGAACACCGGGCAGGCGCTCGATGCCCTGCGCCTCAAGTGTTCTGTGGTCAAT
GCGGGCGTCGTGGCCAGCCCGCTCTAATGCCCGGTTGGCATGGTCGGCCCATGCCTCGCGGGTCTGCTCA
AGCCATGCCTTGGGCTTGAGCGCTTCGGTCTTCTGTGCCCCGCCCTTCTCCGGGGTCTTGCCGTTGTACC
GCTTGAACCACTGAGCGGCGGGCCGCTCGATGCCGTCATTGATCCGCTCGGAGATCATCAGGTGGCAGTG
CGGGTTCTCGCCGCCACCGGCATGGATGGCCAGCGTATACGGCAGGCGCTCGGCACCGGTCAGGTGCTGG
GCGAACTCGGACGCCAGCGCCTTCTGCTGGTCGAGGGTCAGCTCGACCGGCAGGGCAAATTCGACCTCCT
TGAACAGCCGCCCATTGGCGCGTTCATACAGGTCGGCAGCATCCCAGTAGTCGGCGGGCCGCTCGACGAA
CTCCGGCATGTGCCCGGATTCGGCGTGCAAGACTTCATCCATGTCGCGGGCATACTTGCCTTCGCGCTGG
ATGTAGTCGGCCTTGGCCCTGGCCGATTGGCCGCCCGACCTGCTGCCGGTTTTCGCCGTAAGGTGATAAA
TCGCCATGCTGCCTCGCTGTTGCTTTTGCTTTTCGGCTCCATGCAATGGCCCTCGGAGAGCGCACCGCCC
GAAGGGTGGCCGTTAGGCCAGTTTCTCGAAGAGAAACCGGTAAGTGCGCCCTCCCCTACAAAGTAGGGTC
GGGATTGCCGCCGCTGTGCCTCCATGATAGCCTACGAGACAGCACATTAACAATGGGGTGTCAAGATGGT
TAAGGGGAGCAACAAGGCGGCGGATCGGCTGGCCAAGCTCGAAGAACAACGAGCGCGAATCAATGCCGAA
ATTCAGCGGGTGCGGGCAAGGGAACAGCAGCAAGAGCGCAAGAACGAAACAAGGCGCAAGGTGCTGGTGG
GGGCCATGATTTTGGCCAAGGTGAACAGCAGCGAGTGGCCGGAGGATCGGCTCATGGCGGCAATGGATGC
GTACCTTGAACGCGACCACGACCGCGCCTTGTTCGGTCTGCCGCCACGCCAGAAGGATGAGCCGGGCTGA
ATGATCGACCGAGACAGGCCCTGCGGGGCTGCACACGCGCCCCCACCCTTCGGGTAGGGGGAAAGGCCGC
TAAAGCGGCTAAAAGCGCTCCAGCGTATTTCTGCGGGGTTTGGTGTGGGGTTTAGCGGGCTTTGCCCGCC
TTTCCCCCTGCCGCGCAGCGGTGGGGCGGTGTGTAGCCTAGCGCAGCGAATAGACCAGCTATCCGGCCTC
TGGCCGGGCATATTGGGCAAGGGCAGCAGCGCCCCACAAGGGCGCTGATAACCGCGCCTAGTGGATTATT
CTTAGATAATCATGGATGGATTTTTCCAACACCCCGCCAGCCCCCGCCCCTGCTGGGTTTGCAGGTTTGG
GGGCGTGACAGTTATTGCAGGGGTTCGTGACAGTTATTGCAGGGGGGCGTGACAGTTATTGCAGGGGTTC
GTGACAGTTAGTACGGGAGTGACGGGCACTGGCTGGCAATGTCTAGCAACGGCAGGCATTTCGGCTGAGG
GTAAAAGAACTTTCCGCTAAGCGATAGACTGTATGTAAACACAGTATTGCAAGGACGCGGAACATGCCTC
ATGTGGCGGCCAGGACGGCCAGCCGGGATCGGGATACTGGTCGTTACCAGAGCCACCGACCCGAGCAAAC
CCTTCTCTATCAGATCGTTGACGAGTATTACCCGGCATTCGCTGCGCTTATGGCAGAGCAGGGAAAGGAA
TTGCCGGGCTATGTGCAACGGGAATTTGAAGAATTTCTCCAATGCGGGCGGCTGGAGCATGGCTTTCTAC
GGGTTCGCTGCGAGTCTTGCCACGCCGAGCACCTGGTCGCTTTCAGAAATCAATCTAAAGTATATATGAG
TAAACTTGGTCTGACAGGCCCCTTGAGACCAGCTTTGGCAGTTTATTCTTGACATGTAGTGAGGGGGCTG
GTATAATCACATAGTACTGTTATACAGAAACAGAGGAGATATTACATATGGATAGCACTGAGAACGTCAT
CAAGCCCTTCATGCGCTTCAAGGTGCACATGGAGGGCTCCGTGAACGGCCACGAGTTCGAGATCGAGGGC
GTGGGCGAGGGCAAGCCCTACGAGGGCACCCAGACCGCCAAGCTGCAAGTGACCAAGGGCGGCCCCCTGC
CCTTCGCCTGGGACATCCTGTCCCCCCAGTTCTTCTACGGCTCCAAGGCGTACATCAAGCACCCCGCCGA
CATCCCCGACTACCTCAAGCAGTCCTTCCCCGAGGGCTTCAAGTGGGAGCGCGTGATGAACTTCGAGGAC
GGCGGCGTGGTGACCGTGACCCAGGACTCCTCCCTGCAGGACGGCACCCTCATCTACCACGTGAAGTTCA
TCGGCGTGAACTTCCCCTCCGACGGCCCCGTAATGCAGAAGAAGACTCTGGGCTGGGAGCCCTCCACTGA
GCGCAACTACCCCCGCGACGGCGTGCTGAAGGGCGAGAACCACATGGCGCTGAAGCTGAAGGGCGGCGGC
CACTACCTGTGTGAGTTCAAGTCCATCTACATGGCCAAGAAGCCCGTGAAGCTGCCCGGCTACCACTACG
TGGACTACAAGCTCGACATCACCTCCCACAACGAGGACTACACCGTGGTGGAGCAGTACGAGCGCGCCGA
GGCCCGCCACCACCTGTTCCAGACTCACGGTATGGACGAATTGTACAAGCACGACGAATTGTAAATCCGT
AATCGTTAATCCGCAAATAACGTAAAAACCCGCTTCGGCGGGTTTTTTTATGGGGGGAGTTTAGGGAAAG
AGCATTTGTCAAGTCGGTCTCACCGAGCGGCCGCGTGTTACAACCAATTAACCAATTCTGATTAGAAAAA
CTCATCGAGCATCAAATGAAACTGCAATTTATTCATATCAGGATTATCAATACCATATTTTTGAAAAAGC
CGTTTCTGTAATGAAGGAGAAAACTCACCGAGGCAGTTCCATAGGATGGCAAGATCCTGGTATCGGTCTG
CGATTCCGACTCGTCCAACATCAATACAACCTATTAATTTCCCCTCGTCAAAAATAAGGTTATCAAGTGA
GAAATCACCATGAGTGACGACTGAATCCGGTGAGAATGGCAAAAGCTTATGCATTTCTTTCCAGACTTGT
TCAACAGGCCAGCCATTACGCTCGTCATCAAAATCACTCGCATCAACCAAACCGTTATTCATTCGTGATT
GCGCCTGAGCGAGGCGAAATACGCGATCGCTGTTAAAAGGACAATTACAAACAGGAATCGAATGCAACCG
GCGCAGGAACACTGCCAGCGCATCAACAATATTTTCACCTGAATCAGGATATTCTTCTAATACCTGGAAT
GCTGTTTTCCCGGGGATCGCAGTGGTGAGTAACCATGCATCATCAGGAGTACGGATAAAATGCTTGATGG
TCGGAAGAGGCATAAATTCCGTCAGCCAGTTTAGTCTGACCATCTCATCTGTAACATCATTGGCAACGCT
ACCTTTGCCATGTTTCAGAAACAACTCTGGCGCATCGGGCTTCCCATACAATCGATAGATTGTCGCACCT
GATTGCCCGACATTATCGCGAGCCCATTTATACCCATATAAATCAGCATCCATGTTGGAATTTAATCGCG
GCCTGGAGCAAGACGTTTCCCGTTGAATATGGCTCATAACACCCCTTGTATTACTGTTTATGTAAGCAGA
CAGTTTTATTGTTCATGATGATATATTTTTATCTTGTGCAATGTAACATCAGAGATTTTGAGACACAACG
TGGCTTTGTTGAATAAATCGAACTTTTGCTGAGTTGAAGGATCAGTCATGACCAAAATCCCTTAACGTGA
GTCAGCCTGCCGCCTTGGGCCGGGTGATGTCGTACTTGCCCGCCGCGAACTCGGTTACCGTCCAGCCCAG
CGCGACCAGCTCCGGCAACGCCTCGCGCACCCGCTGGCGGCGCTTGCGCATGGTCGAACCACTGGCCTCT
GACGGCCAGACATAGCCGCACAAGGTATCTATGGAAGCCTTGCCGGTTTTGCCGGGGTCGATCCAGCCAC
ACAGCCGCTGGTGCAGCAGGCGGGCGGTTTCGCTGTCCAGCGCCCGCACCTCGTCCATGCTGATGCGCAC
ATGCTGGCCGCCACCCATGACGGCCTGCGCGATCAAGGGGTTCAGGGCCACGTACAGGCGCCCGTCCGCC
TCGTCGCTGGCGTACTCCGACAGCAGCCGAAACCCCTGCCGCTTGCGGCCATTCTGGGCGATGATGGATA
CCTTCCAAAGGCGCTCGATGCAGTCCTGTATGTGCTTGAGCGCCCCACCACTATCGACCTCTGCCCCGAT
TTCCTTTGCCAGCGCCCGATAGCTACCTTTGACCACCATGGCATCAGCGGTGACGGCCTCCCACTTGGGT
TCCAGGAACAGCCGGAGCTGCCGTCCGCCTTCGGTCTTGGGTTCCGGGCCAAGCACTAGGCCATTAGGCC
CAGCCATGGCCACCAGCCCTTGCAGGATGCGCAGATCATCAGCGCCCAGCGGCTCCGGGCCGCTGAACTC
GATCCGCTTGCCGTCGCCGTAGTCATACGTCACGTCCAGCTTGCTGCGCTTGCGCTCGCCCCGCTTGAGG
GCACGGAACAGGCCGGGGGCCAGACAGTGCGCCGGGTCGTGCCGGACGTGGCTGAGGCTGTGCTTGTTCT
TAGGCTTCACCACGGGGCACCCCCTTGCTCTTGCGCTGCCTCTCCAGCACGGCGGGCTTGAGCACCCCGC
CGTCATGCCGCCTGAACCACCGATCAGCGAACGGTGCGCCATAGTTGGCCTTGCTCACACCGAAGCGGAC
GAAGAACCGGCGCTGGTCGTCGTCCACACCCCATTCCTCGGCCTCGGCGCTGGTCATGCTCGACAGGTAG
GACTGCCAGCGGATGTTATCGACCAGTACCGAGCTGCCCCGGCTGGCCTGCTGCTGGTCGCCTGCGCCCA
TCATGGCCGCGCCCTTGCTGGCATGGTGCAGGAACACGATAGAGCACCCGGTATCGGCGGCGATGGCCTC
CATGCGACCGATGACCTGGGCCATGGGGCCGCTGGCGTTTTCTTCCTCGATGTGGAACCGGCGCAGCGTG
TCCAGCACCATCAGGCGGCGGCCCTCGGCGGCGCGCTTGAGGCCGTCGAACCACTCCGGGGCCATGATGT
TGGGCAGGCTGCCGATCAGCGGCTGGATCAGCAGGCCGTCAGCCACGGCTTGCCGTTCCTCGGCGCTGAG
GTGCGCCCCAAGGGCGTGCAGGCGGTGATGAATGGCGGTGGGCGGGTCTTCGGCGGGCAGGTAGATCACC
GGGCCGGTGGGCAGTTCGCCCACCTCCAGCAGATCCGGCCCGCCTGCAATCTGTGCGGCCAGTTGCAGGG
CCAGCATGGATTTACCGGCACCACCGGGCGACACCAGCGCCCCGACCGTACCGGCCACCATGTTGGGCAA
AACGTAGTCCAGCGGTGGCGGCGCTGCTGCGAACGCCTCCAGAATATTGATAGGCTTATGGGTAGCCATT
GATTGCCTCCTTTGCAGGCAGTTGGTGGTTAGGCGCTGGCGGGGTCACTACCCCCGCCCTGCGCCGCTCT
GAGTTCTTCCAGGCACTCGCGCAGCGCCTCGTATTCGTCGTCGGTCAGCCAGAACTTGCGCTGACGCATC
CCTTTGGCCTTCATGCGCTCGGCATATCGCGCTTGGCGTACAGCGTCAGGGCTGGCCAGCAGGTCGCCGG
TCTGCTTGTCCTTTTGGTCTTTCATATCAGTCACCGAGAAACTTGCCGGGGCCGAAAGGCTTGTCTTCGC
GGAACAAGGACAAGGTGCAGCCGTCAAGGTTAAGGCTGGCCATATCAGCGACTGAAAAGCGGCCAGCCTC
GGCCTTGTTTGACGTATAACCAAAGCCACCGGGCAACCAATAGCCCTTGTCACTTTTGATCAGGTAGACC
GACCCTGAAGCGCTTTTTTCGTATTCCATAAAACCCCCTTCTGTGCGTGAGTACTCATAGTATAACAGGC
GTGAGTACCAACGCAAGCACTACATGCTGAAATCTGGCCCGCCCCTGTCCATGCCTCGCTGGCGGGGTGC
CGGTGCCCGTGCCAGCTCGGCCCGCGCAAGCTGGACGCTGGG
